>Addgene plasmid #175147 | pLV Hsd11b1-V5 | addgene full sequence | sequence record 352126 | Addgene NGS Result
TGGAAGGGCTAATTCACTCCCAAAGAAGACAAGATATCCTTGATCTGTGGATCTACCACACACAAGGCTA
CTTCCCTGATTAGCAGAACTACACACCAGGGCCAGGGGTCAGATATCCACTGACCTTTGGATGGTGCTAC
AAGCTAGTACCAGTTGAGCCAGATAAGGTAGAAGAGGCCAATAAAGGAGAGAACACCAGCTTGTTACACC
CTGTGAGCCTGCATGGGATGGATGACCCGGAGAGAGAAGTGTTAGAGTGGAGGTTTGACAGCCGCCTAGC
ATTTCATCACGTGGCCCGAGAGCTGCATCCGGAGTACTTCAAGAACTGCTGATATCGAGCTTGCTACAAG
GGACTTTCCGCTGGGGACTTTCCAGGGAGGCGTGGCCTGGGCGGGACTGGGGAGTGGCGAGCCCTCAGAT
CCTGCATATAAGCAGCTGCTTTTTGCCTGTACTGGGTCTCTCTGGTTAGACCAGATCTGAGCCTGGGAGC
TCTCTGGCTAACTAGGGAACCCACTGCTTAAGCCTCAATAAAGCTTGCCTTGAGTGCTTCAAGTAGTGTG
TGCCCGTCTGTTGTGTGACTCTGGTAACTAGAGATCCCTCAGACCCTTTTAGTCAGTGTGGAAAATCTCT
AGCAGTGGCGCCCGAACAGGGACTTGAAAGCGAAAGGGAAACCAGAGGAGCTCTCTCGACGCAGGACTCG
GCTTGCTGAAGCGCGCACGGCAAGAGGCGAGGGGCGGCGACTGGTGAGTACGCCAAAAATTTTGACTAGC
GGAGGCTAGAAGGAGAGAGATGGGTGCGAGAGCGTCAGTATTAAGCGGGGGAGAATTAGATCGCGATGGG
AAAAAATTCGGTTAAGGCCAGGGGGAAAGAAAAAATATAAATTAAAACATATAGTATGGGCAAGCAGGGA
GCTAGAACGATTCGCAGTTAATCCTGGCCTGTTAGAAACATCAGAAGGCTGTAGACAAATACTGGGACAG
CTACAACCATCCCTTCAGACAGGATCAGAAGAACTTAGATCATTATATAATACAGTAGCAACCCTCTATT
GTGTGCATCAAAGGATAGAGATAAAAGACACCAAGGAAGCTTTAGACAAGATAGAGGAAGAGCAAAACAA
AAGTAAGACCACCGCACAGCAAGCGGCCGGCCGCTGATCTTCAGACCTGGAGGAGGAGATATGAGGGACA
ATTGGAGAAGTGAATTATATAAATATAAAGTAGTAAAAATTGAACCATTAGGAGTAGCACCCACCAAGGC
AAAGAGAAGAGTGGTGCAGAGAGAAAAAAGAGCAGTGGGAATAGGAGCTTTGTTCCTTGGGTTCTTGGGA
GCAGCAGGAAGCACTATGGGCGCAGCGTCAATGACGCTGACGGTACAGGCCAGACAATTATTGTCTGGTA
TAGTGCAGCAGCAGAACAATTTGCTGAGGGCTATTGAGGCGCAACAGCATCTGTTGCAACTCACAGTCTG
GGGCATCAAGCAGCTCCAGGCAAGAATCCTGGCTGTGGAAAGATACCTAAAGGATCAACAGCTCCTGGGG
ATTTGGGGTTGCTCTGGAAAACTCATTTGCACCACTGCTGTGCCTTGGAATGCTAGTTGGAGTAATAAAT
CTCTGGAACAGATTTGGAATCACACGACCTGGATGGAGTGGGACAGAGAAATTAACAATTACACAAGCTT
AATACACTCCTTAATTGAAGAATCGCAAAACCAGCAAGAAAAGAATGAACAAGAATTATTGGAATTAGAT
AAATGGGCAAGTTTGTGGAATTGGTTTAACATAACAAATTGGCTGTGGTATATAAAATTATTCATAATGA
TAGTAGGAGGCTTGGTAGGTTTAAGAATAGTTTTTGCTGTACTTTCTATAGTGAATAGAGTTAGGCAGGG
ATATTCACCATTATCGTTTCAGACCCACCTCCCAACCCCGAGGGGACCCGACAGGCCCGAAGGAATAGAA
GAAGAAGGTGGAGAGAGAGACAGAGACAGATCCATTCGATTAGTGAACGGATCTCGACGGTATCGCCTTT
AAAAGAAAAGGGGGGATTGGGGGGTACAGTGCAGGGGAAAGAATAGTAGACATAATAGCAACAGACATAC
AAACTAAAGAATTACAAAAACAAATTACAAAAATTCAAAATTTTCGGGTTTATTACAGGGACAGCAGAGA
TCCAGTTTATCGATGAGGCCCTTTCGTCTTCACTCGAGGTGCCCGTCAGTGGGCAGAGCGCACATCGCCC
ACAGTCCCCGAGAAGTTGGGGGGAGGGGTCGGCAATTGAACCGGTGCCTAGAGAAGGTGGCGCGGGGTAA
ACTGGGAAAGTGATGTCGTGTACTGGCTCCGCCTTTTTCCCGAGGGTGGGGGAGAACCGTATATAAGTGC
AGTAGTCGCCGTGAACGTTCTTTTTCGCAACGGGTTTGCCGCCAGAACACAGGTAAGTGCCGTGTGTGGT
TCCCGCGGGCCTGGCCTCTTTACGGGTTATGGCCCTTGCGTGCCTTGAATTACTTCCACCTGGCTGCAGT
ACGTGATTCTTGATCCCGAGCTTCGGGTTGGAAGTGGGTGGGAGAGTTCGAGGCCTTGCGCTTAAGGAGC
CCCTTCGCCTCGTGCTTGAGTTGAGGCCTGGCCTGGGCGCTGGGGCCGCCGCGTGCGAATCTGGTGGCAC
CTTCGCGCCTGTCTCGCTGCTTTCGATAAGTCTCTAGCCATTTAAAATTTTTGATGACCTGCTGCGACGC
TTTTTTTCTGGCAAGATAGTCTTGTAAATGCGGGCCAAGATCTGCACACTGGTATTTCGGTTTTTGGGGC
CGCGGGCGGCGACGGGGCCCGTGCGTCCCAGCGCACATGTTCGGCGAGGCGGGGCCTGCGAGCGCGGCCA
CCGAGAATCGGACGGGGGTAGTCTCAAGCTGGCCGGCCTGCTCTGGTGCCTGGCCTCGCGCCGCCGTGTA
TCGCCCCGCCCTGGGCGGCAAGGCTGGCCCGGTCGGCACCAGTTGCGTGAGCGGAAAGATGGCCGCTTCC
CGGCCCTGCTGCAGGGAGCTCAAAATGGAGGACGCGGCGCTCGGGAGAGCGGGCGGGTGAGTCACCCACA
CAAAGGAAAAGGGCCTTTCCGTCCTCAGCCGTCGCTTCATGTGACTCCACGGAGTACCGGGCGCCGTCCA
GGCACCTCGATTAGTTCTCGAGCTTTTGGAGTACGTCGTCTTTAGGTTGGGGGGAGGGGTTTTATGCGAT
GGAGTTTCCCCACACTGAGTGGGTGGAGACTGAAGTTAGGCCAGCTTGGCACTTGATGTAATTCTCCTTG
GAATTTGCCCTTTTTGAGTTTGGATCTTGGTTCATTCTCAAGCCTCAGACAGTGGTTCAAAGTTTTTTTC
TTCCATTTCAGGTGTCGTGAGGATCCGCCATCGGCCCGCCCGCCGCCATGGCAGTTATGAAAAATTACCT
CCTCCCGATCCTGGTGCTCTTCCTGGCCTACTACTACTATTCTACAAATGAAGAGTTCAGACCAGAAATG
CTCCAGGGAAAGAAAGTGATTGTCACTGGGGCCAGCAAAGGGATTGGAAGAGAAATGGCATATCATCTGT
CAAAAATGGGAGCCCATGTGGTATTGACTGCCAGGTCGGAGGAAGGTCTCCAGAAGGTAGTGTCTCGCTG
CCTTGAACTCGGAGCAGCCTCTGCTCACTACATTGCTGGCACTATGGAAGACATGACATTTGCGGAGCAA
TTTATTGTCAAGGCGGGAAAGCTCATGGGCGGACTGGACATGCTTATTCTAAACCACATCACTCAGACCT
CGCTGTCTCTCTTCCATGACGACATCCACTCTGTGCGAAGAGTCATGGAGGTCAACTTCCTCAGCTACGT
GGTCATGAGCACAGCCGCCTTGCCCATGCTGAAGCAGAGCAATGGCAGCATTGCCGTCATCTCCTCCTTG
GCTGGGAAAATGACCCAGCCTATGATTGCTCCCTACTCTGCAAGCAAGTTTGCTCTGGATGGGTTCTTTT
CCACCATTAGAACAGAACTCTACATAACCAAGGTCAACGTGTCCATCACTCTCTGTGTCCTTGGCCTCAT
AGACACAGAAACAGCTATGAAGGAAATCTCTGGGATAATTAACGCCCAAGCTTCTCCCAAGGAGGAGTGC
GCCCTGGAGATCATCAAAGGCACAGCTCTACGCAAAAGCGAGGTGTACTATGACAAATCGCCTTTGACTC
CAATCCTGCTTGGGAACCCAGGAAGGAAGATCATGGAATTTTTTTCATTACGATATTATAATAAGGACAT
GTTTGTAAGTAACGGTGGGCCGGGCGGGGGTGGCGGGGGAGGTAAGCCTATCCCTAACCCTCTCCTCGGT
CTCGATTCTACGTGAGTTTAAACTTCGAAACGCGTGAATTCCTCGAGGGCGGCCGCTCTAGAGTCGACGG
GCCGCGGTAACAATTGTTAACTAACTTAAGCTAGCAACGGTTTCCCTCTAGCGGGATCAATTCCGCCCCC
CCCCCCTAACGTTACTGGCCGAAGCCGCTTGGAATAAGGCCGGTGTGCGTTTGTCTATATGTTATTTTCC
ACCATATTGCCGTCTTTTGGCAATGTGAGGGCCCGGAAACCTGGCCCTGTCTTCTTGACGAGCATTCCTA
GGGGTCTTTCCCCTCTCGCCAAAGGAATGCAAGGTCTGTTGAATGTCGTGAAGGAAGCAGTTCCTCTGGA
AGCTTCTTGAAGACAAACAACGTCTGTAGCGACCCTTTGCAGGCAGCGGAACCCCCCACCTGGCGACAGG
TGCCTCTGCGGCCAAAAGCCACGTGTATAAGATACACCTGCAAAGGCGGCACAACCCCAGTGCCACGTTG
TGAGTTGGATAGTTGTGGAAAGAGTCAAATGGCTCTCCTCAAGCGTATTCAACAAGGGGCTGAAGGATGC
CCAGAAGGTACCCCATTGTATGGGATCTGATCTGGGGCCTCGGTGCACATGCTTTACATGTGTTTAGTCG
AGGTTAAAAAAACGTCTAGGCCCCCCGAACCACGGGGACGTGGTTTTCCTTTGAAAAACACGATAATACC
ATGACCGAGTACAAGCCCACGGTGCGCCTCGCCACCCGCGACGACGTCCCCAGGGCCGTACGCACCCTCG
CCGCCGCGTTCGCCGACTACCCCGCCACGCGCCACACCGTCGATCCGGACCGCCACATCGAGCGGGTCAC
CGAGCTGCAAGAACTCTTCCTCACGCGCGTCGGGCTCGACATCGGCAAGGTGTGGGTCGCGGACGACGGC
GCCGCGGTGGCGGTCTGGACCACGCCGGAGAGCGTCGAAGCGGGGGCGGTGTTCGCCGAGATCGGCCCGC
GCATGGCCGAGTTGAGCGGTTCCCGGCTGGCCGCGCAGCAACAGATGGAAGGCCTCCTGGCGCCGCACCG
GCCCAAGGAGCCCGCGTGGTTCCTGGCCACCGTCGGCGTCTCGCCCGACCACCAGGGCAAGGGTCTGGGC
AGCGCCGTCGTGCTCCCCGGAGTGGAGGCGGCCGAGCGCGCCGGGGTGCCCGCCTTCCTGGAGACCTCCG
CGCCCCGCAACCTCCCCTTCTACGAGCGGCTCGGCTTCACCGTCACCGCCGACGTCGAGGTGCCCGAAGG
ACCGCGCACCTGGTGCATGACCCGCAAGCCCGGTGCCTGACCCGGGCGGGGCGCGTCTGGAACAATCAAC
CTCTGGATTACAAAATTTGTGAAAGATTGACTGGTATTCTTAACTATGTTGCTCCTTTTACGCTATGTGG
ATACGCTGCTTTAATGCCTTTGTATCATGCTATTGCTTCCCGTATGGCTTTCATTTTCTCCTCCTTGTAT
AAATCCTGGTTGCTGTCTCTTTATGAGGAGTTGTGGCCCGTTGTCAGGCAACGTGGCGTGGTGTGCACTG
TGTTTGCTGACGCAACCCCCACTGGTTGGGGCATTGCCACCACCTGTCAGCTCCTTTCCGGGACTTTCGC
TTTCCCCCTCCCTATTGCCACGGCGGAACTCATCGCCGCCTGCCTTGCCCGCTGCTGGACAGGGGCTCGG
CTGTTGGGCACTGACAATTCCGTGGTGTTGTCGGGGAAGCTGACGTCCTTTCCATGGCTGCTCGCCTGTG
TTGCCACCTGGATTCTGCGCGGGACGTCCTTCTGCTACGTCCCTTCGGCCCTCAATCCAGCGGACCTTCC
TTCCCGCGGCCTGCTGCCGGCTCTGCGGCCTCTTCCGCGTCTTCGCCTTCGCCCTCAGACGAGTCGGATC
TCCCTTTGGGCCGCCTCCCCGCCTGGAATTAATTCTGCAGTCGAGACCTAGAAAAACATGGAGCAATCAC
AAGTAGCAATACAGCAGCTACCAATGCTGATTGTGCCTGGCTAGAAGCACAAGAGGAGGAGGAGGTGGGT
TTTCCAGTCACACCTCAGGTACCTTTAAGACCAATGACTTACAAGGCAGCTGTAGATCTTAGCCACTTTT
TAAAAGAAAAGAGGGGACTGGAAGGGCTAATTCACTCCCAACGAAGACAAGATATCCTTGATCTGTGGAT
CTACCACACACAAGGCTACTTCCCTGATTAGCAGAACTACACACCAGGGCCAGGGGTCAGATATCCACTG
ACCTTTGGATGGTGCTACAAGCTAGTACCAGTTGAGCCAGATAAGGTAGAAGAGGCCAATAAAGGAGAGA
ACACCAGCTTGTTACACCCTGTGAGCCTGCATGGGATGGATGACCCGGAGAGAGAAGTGTTAGAGTGGAG
GTTTGACAGCCGCCTAGCATTTCATCACGTGGCCCGAGAGCTGCATCCGGAGTACTTCAAGAACTGCTGA
TATCGAGCTTGCTACAAGGGACTTTCCGCTGGGGACTTTCCAGGGAGGCGTGGCCTGGGCGGGACTGGGG
AGTGGCGAGCCCTCAGATCCTGCATATAAGCAGCTGCTTTTTGCCTGTACTGGGTCTCTCTGGTTAGACC
AGATCTGAGCCTGGGAGCTCTCTGGCTAACTAGGGAACCCACTGCTTAAGCCTCAATAAAGCTTGCCTTG
AGTGCTTCAAGTAGTGTGTGCCCGTCTGTTGTGTGACTCTGGTAACTAGAGATCCCTCAGACCCTTTTAG
TCAGTGTGGAAAATCTCTAGCAGTAGTAGTTCATGTCATCTTATTATTCAGTATTTATAACTTGCAAAGA
AATGAATATCAGAGAGTGAGAGGCCTTGACATTGCTAGCGTTTACCGTCGACCTCTAGCTAGAGCTTGGC
GTAATCATGGTCATAGCTGTTTCCTGTGTGAAATTGTTATCCGCTCACAATTCCACACAACATACGAGCC
GGAAGCATAAAGTGTAAAGCCTGGGGTGCCTAATGAGTGAGCTAACTCACATTAATTGCGTTGCGCTCAC
TGCCCGCTTTCCAGTCGGGAAACCTGTCGTGCCAGCTGCATTAATGAATCGGCCAACGCGCGGGGAGAGG
CGGTTTGCGTATTGGGCGCTCTTCCGCTTCCTCGCTCACTGACTCGCTGCGCTCGGTCGTTCGGCTGCGG
CGAGCGGTATCAGCTCACTCAAAGGCGGTAATACGGTTATCCACAGAATCAGGGGATAACGCAGGAAAGA
ACATGTGAGCAAAAGGCCAGCAAAAGGCCAGGAACCGTAAAAAGGCCGCGTTGCTGGCGTTTTTCCATAG
GCTCCGCCCCCCTGACGAGCATCACAAAAATCGACGCTCAAGTCAGAGGTGGCGAAACCCGACAGGACTA
TAAAGATACCAGGCGTTTCCCCCTGGAAGCTCCCTCGTGCGCTCTCCTGTTCCGACCCTGCCGCTTACCG
GATACCTGTCCGCCTTTCTCCCTTCGGGAAGCGTGGCGCTTTCTCATAGCTCACGCTGTAGGTATCTCAG
TTCGGTGTAGGTCGTTCGCTCCAAGCTGGGCTGTGTGCACGAACCCCCCGTTCAGCCCGACCGCTGCGCC
TTATCCGGTAACTATCGTCTTGAGTCCAACCCGGTAAGACACGACTTATCGCCACTGGCAGCAGCCACTG
GTAACAGGATTAGCAGAGCGAGGTATGTAGGCGGTGCTACAGAGTTCTTGAAGTGGTGGCCTAACTACGG
CTACACTAGAAGAACAGTATTTGGTATCTGCGCTCTGCTGAAGCCAGTTACCTTCGGAAAAAGAGTTGGT
AGCTCTTGATCCGGCAAACAAACCACCGCTGGTAGCGGTGGTTTTTTTGTTTGCAAGCAGCAGATTACGC
GCAGAAAAAAAGGATCTCAAGAAGATCCTTTGATCTTTTCTACGGGGTCTGACGCTCAGTGGAACGAAAA
CTCACGTTAAGGGATTTTGGTCATGAGATTATCAAAAAGGATCTTCACCTAGATCCTTTTAAATTAAAAA
TGAAGTTTTAAATCAATCTAAAGTATATATGAGTAAACTTGGTCTGACAGTTACCAATGCTTAATCAGTG
AGGCACCTATCTCAGCGATCTGTCTATTTCGTTCATCCATAGTTGCCTGACTCCCCGTCGTGTAGATAAC
TACGATACGGGAGGGCTTACCATCTGGCCCCAGTGCTGCAATGATACCGCGAGACCCACGCTCACCGGCT
CCAGATTTATCAGCAATAAACCAGCCAGCCGGAAGGGCCGAGCGCAGAAGTGGTCCTGCAACTTTATCCG
CCTCCATCCAGTCTATTAATTGTTGCCGGGAAGCTAGAGTAAGTAGTTCGCCAGTTAATAGTTTGCGCAA
CGTTGTTGCCATTGCTACAGGCATCGTGGTGTCACGCTCGTCGTTTGGTATGGCTTCATTCAGCTCCGGT
TCCCAACGATCAAGGCGAGTTACATGATCCCCCATGTTGTGCAAAAAAGCGGTTAGCTCCTTCGGTCCTC
CGATCGTTGTCAGAAGTAAGTTGGCCGCAGTGTTATCACTCATGGTTATGGCAGCACTGCATAATTCTCT
TACTGTCATGCCATCCGTAAGATGCTTTTCTGTGACTGGTGAGTACTCAACCAAGTCATTCTGAGAATAG
TGTATGCGGCGACCGAGTTGCTCTTGCCCGGCGTCAATACGGGATAATACCGCGCCACATAGCAGAACTT
TAAAAGTGCTCATCATTGGAAAACGTTCTTCGGGGCGAAAACTCTCAAGGATCTTACCGCTGTTGAGATC
CAGTTCGATGTAACCCACTCGTGCACCCAACTGATCTTCAGCATCTTTTACTTTCACCAGCGTTTCTGGG
TGAGCAAAAACAGGAAGGCAAAATGCCGCAAAAAAGGGAATAAGGGCGACACGGAAATGTTGAATACTCA
TACTCTTCCTTTTTCAATATTATTGAAGCATTTATCAGGGTTATTGTCTCATGAGCGGATACATATTTGA
ATGTATTTAGAAAAATAAACAAATAGGGGTTCCGCGCACATTTCCCCGAAAAGTGCCACCTGACGTCGAC
GGATCGGGAGATCAACTTGTTTATTGCAGCTTATAATGGTTACAAATAAAGCAATAGCATCACAAATTTC
ACAAATAAAGCATTTTTTTCACTGCATTCTAGTTGTGGTTTGTCCAAACTCATCAATGTATCTTATCATG
TCTGGATCAACTGGATAACTCAAGCTAACCAAAATCATCCCAAACTTCCCACCCCATACCCTATTACCAC
TGCCAATTACCTGTGGTTTCATTTACTCTAAACCTGTGATTCCTCTGAATTATTTTCATTTTAAAGAAAT
TGTATTTGTTAAATATGTACTACAAACTTAGTAGT
Features (pLannotate 1.2.2; 24 found; start..end, strand, type, name):
    377..634     +  LTR            5' LTR (truncated): truncated 5' long terminal repeat (LTR) from HIV-1
    681..806     +  misc_feature   HIV-1 Ψ: packaging signal of human immunodeficiency virus type 1
    790..1128    +  CDS            HIV-1 gag (fragment): gag protein from human immunodeficiency virus 1; gag
   1303..1536    +  misc_feature   RRE: The Rev response element (RRE) of HIV-1 allows for Rev-dependent mRNA export from the nucleus to the cytoplasm.
   1913..2013    +  CDS            Rev (fragment): human immunodeficiency virus 1 (HIV-1) Rev protein; rev; enhances nuclear export of unspliced and incompletely spliced viral mRNAs
   2028..2143    +  misc_feature   cPPT/CTS: central polypurine tract and central termination sequence of HIV-1 (lacking the first T)
   2221..2432    +  promoter       EF-1α core promoter: core promoter for human elongation factor EF-1α
   2433..3371    +  intron         EF-1α intron A: intron upstream of the start codon of human EF-1α
   3408..4283    +  CDS            Hsd11b1: DHI1_MOUSE - Also known as Hsd11. Experimental evidence at protein level: Swiss-Prot protein existence level 1. Catalyzes reversibly the conversion of cortisol to the inactive metabolite cortisone (By similarity). Catalyzes reversibly the conversion of 7-ketocholesterol to 7-beta-hydroxycholesterol. In intact cells, the reaction runs only in one direction, from 7-ketocholesterol to 7-beta-hydroxycholesterol (By similarity). From Mus musculus (Mouse).
   4311..4352    +  CDS            V5 tag: epitope tag from simian virus 5
   4477..5038    +  misc_feature   IRES: internal ribosome entry site (IRES) of the encephalomyocarditis virus (EMCV)
   5041..5640    +  CDS            PuroR: puromycin N-acetyltransferase; pac from Streptomyces alboniger; confers resistance to puromycin
   5664..6252    +  misc_feature   WPRE: woodchuck hepatitis virus posttranscriptional regulatory element
   6269..6787    +  CDS            nef (fragment): NEF_HV1BR - Experimental evidence at protein level: Swiss-Prot protein existence level 1. Extracellular Nef protein targets CD4(+) T-lymphocytes for apoptosis by interacting with CXCR4 surface receptors (PubMed:14990729). From Human immunodeficiency virus type 1 group M subtype B (isolate BRU/LAI) (HIV-1).
   6835..7092    +  LTR            5' LTR (truncated): truncated 5' long terminal repeat (LTR) from HIV-1
   7244..7260    -  protein_bind   lac operator: The lac repressor binds to the lac operator to inhibit transcription in E. coli. This inhibition can be relieved by adding lactose or isopropyl-β-D-thiogalactopyranoside (IPTG). lac repressor encoded by lacI
   7268..7298    -  promoter       lac promoter: promoter for the E. coli lac operon
   7313..7334    -  protein_bind   CAP binding site: CAP binding activates transcription in the presence of cAMP. E. coli catabolite activator protein
   7347..7439    -  CDS            lacI (fragment): lac repressor; lacI; The lac repressor binds to the lac operator to inhibit transcription in E. coli. This inhibition can be relieved by adding lactose or isopropyl-β-D-thiogalactopyranoside (IPTG).
   7622..8210    -  rep_origin     ori: high-copy-number ColE1/pMB1/pBR322/pUC origin of replication
   8381..9241    -  CDS            AmpR: β-lactamase; bla; confers resistance to ampicillin, carbenicillin, and related antibiotics
   9242..9346    -  promoter       AmpR promoter: bla
   9394..9528    +  polyA_signal   SV40 poly(A) signal: SV40 polyadenylation signal
   9695..329     +  CDS            nef (fragment) (across the origin): NEF_HV1BR - Experimental evidence at protein level: Swiss-Prot protein existence level 1. Extracellular Nef protein targets CD4(+) T-lymphocytes for apoptosis by interacting with CXCR4 surface receptors (PubMed:14990729). From Human immunodeficiency virus type 1 group M subtype B (isolate BRU/LAI) (HIV-1).
