[The description below was written by a language model from this plasmid's Addgene catalogue record and pLannotate feature annotations shown in this document.]
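Description:
pLV Hsd11b1-V5 is a 9,695 nt HIV-1-derived lentiviral transfer plasmid for mammalian expression of mouse Hsd11b1 (11β-hydroxysteroid dehydrogenase type 1) carrying a C-terminal V5 epitope tag. It is built on the pLV-EF1a-IRES-Puro backbone, with the insert introduced by Gibson cloning. In bacteria it is maintained through a high-copy ColE1/pUC-type origin and selected with ampicillin via the AmpR β-lactamase gene. Remnants of a lac promoter/operator region and an SV40 poly(A) signal also lie in the plasmid backbone outside the viral cassette.

The viral portion is bounded by two HIV-1 LTR elements, both annotated as truncated and each preceded by a nef-derived fragment. Between them lie the Ψ packaging signal with an adjoining gag fragment, the Rev response element for Rev-dependent nuclear export of the genomic RNA, and the cPPT/CTS, which aids nuclear import of the reverse-transcribed genome. The structural and enzymatic functions needed to make particles are not encoded here and must be supplied from separate packaging and envelope plasmids.

Expression is driven by the human EF-1α core promoter with its intron A, giving constitutive transcription in many mammalian cell types. A single bicistronic transcript encodes Hsd11b1-V5 followed by an EMCV IRES and puromycin N-acetyltransferase, so puromycin selection enriches for transduced cells that also express the tagged protein. A downstream WPRE enhances transcript stability and expression. The V5 tag permits antibody detection of the protein. The associated publication concerns membrane proteins concentrated at the nuclear envelope, suggesting the construct was used to examine localization of the tagged protein, although the record itself states only lentiviral expression as its purpose.
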