Addgene plasmid #175147: pLV Hsd11b1-V5
Purpose: Lentiviral expression of mouse Hsd11b1-V5
Depositing lab: Larry Gerace. Depositing organization: Scripps California (The Scripps Research Institute). Publication: Comparative membrane proteomics reveals diverse cell regulators concentrated at the nuclear envelope. Cheng LC, Zhang X, Baboo S, Nguyen JA, Martinez-Bartolome S, Loose E, Diedrich J, Yates JR 3rd, Gerace L. Life Sci Alliance. 2023 Jul 11;6(9):e202301998. doi: 10.26508/lsa.202301998. Print 2023 Sep. PubMed 37433644.
Backbone
  Vector backbone: pLV-EF1a-IRES-Puro
  Backbone manufacturer: Tobias Meyer (Addgene plasmid # 85132)
  Vector type: Mammalian Expression, Lentiviral
Growth in bacteria
  Bacterial resistance: Ampicillin, 100 μg/mL
  Growth temperature: 30°C
  Growth strain: NEB Stable
  Copy number: High Copy
Gene/Insert
  Gene/Insert name: Hsd11b1 (alt name: Hsd11)
  Species: M. musculus (mouse)
  Entrez Gene: Hsd11b1
  Tag / fusion protein: V5 (C terminal on insert)
  Cloning method: Gibson Cloning
Terms and licenses: Academic/Nonprofit Terms; Industry Terms: Not Available to Industry
How to cite: pLV Hsd11b1-V5 was a gift from Larry Gerace (Addgene plasmid # 175147 ; http://n2t.net/addgene:175147 ; RRID:Addgene_175147)
